>Addgene plasmid #84658 | pQCXIP-Laforin Myc 241X | addgene partial sequence | sequence record 166941 | LNCX 5'-AGCTCGTTTAGTGAACCGTCAGATC-3'
AACGGACCTGCAGGAATTGATCCGCGGCCGCACCGGTAGGCCTCGTACGCTTAATTAACGGATCCACTAG
TCCAGTGTGGTGGAATTCTGCAGATCGCAGAACAGCACGTGTTCTCCCCGGTGCCCGGGGCTCCCACACC
ACCGCCCAATCGCTGCGGCCGCCTAGTGCTCGGGCCGCGCCTGCCAGCCGCGGGGACTCCGGGCCCGGGT
ATTCGCGCCGCCGCCGCCCGCCATGCGCTTCCGCTTTGGGGTGGTGGTGCCACCCGCCGTGGCCGGCGCC
CGGCCGGAGCTGCTGGTGGTGGGGTCGCGG
