>Addgene plasmid #84658 | pQCXIP-Laforin Myc 241X | addgene partial sequence | sequence record 167464 | Laforin-F 5'-ACAATGAAAACAACTTGGTGGAT-3'
TGGATTGAGGCCACTGGACACACCAATGAAATGAAGCACACAACAGACTTCTATTTTAATATTGCAGGCC
ACCAAGCCATGCATTATTCAAGAATTCTACCAAATATCTGGCTGGGTAGCTGCCCTCGTCAGGTGGAACA
TGTAACCATCAAACTGAAGCATGAATTGGGGATTACAGCTGTAATGAATTTCCAGACTGAATGGGATATT
GTACAGAATTCCTCAGGCTGTAACCGCTACCCAGAGCCCATGACTCCAGACACTATGATTAAACTATATA
GGGAAGAAGGCTTGGCCTACATCTGGATGCCAACACCAGATATGAGCACCGAAGGCCTAGAGGGCCCGCG
GTTCGAACAAAAACTCATCTCAGAAGAGGATCTGAATATGCATACCGGTCATCATCACCATCACCATTGA
GTTTAAACCCGCTGATCAGCCTCGACTGTGCCTTCTAGTTGCCAGCCATCTGTTGTTTGCCCCTCCCCCG
TGCCTTCCTTGACCCTGGAAGGTGCCACTCCCACTGTCCTTTCCTAATAAAATGAGGAAATTGCATCGCA
TTGTCTGAGTAGGTGTCATTCTATTCTGGGGGGTGGGGTGGGGCAGGACAGCAAGGGGGAGGATTGGGAA
GACAATAGCAGGCATGCTGGGGATGCGGTGGGCTCTATGGCGGATCCGGAATTCCGCC
