[The description below was written by a language model from this plasmid's Addgene catalogue record.]
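Description:
pQCXIP-Laforin Myc 241X is a retroviral mammalian expression plasmid built on the pQCXIP backbone, with a recorded total size of about 7.2 kb. It is maintained in bacteria under ampicillin selection and is listed as low copy. The recommended host is a recombination-deficient strain, a common precaution for vectors carrying repeated LTR sequences. No feature table accompanies the entry, so the bacterial origin of replication and any mammalian selection marker are not explicitly documented. The "IP" in the backbone name conventionally denotes an IRES-puromycin resistance cassette, but the record does not confirm this for the construct.

The insert is human laforin, the product of the EPM2A gene, a phosphatase whose loss of function is associated with Lafora disease. This version is a truncation containing only residues 1-240, so translation effectively ends at position 241 (hence "241X"). It carries a C-terminal Myc epitope tag for detection by immunoblotting or immunofluorescence. The fragment was cloned by restriction digestion into a BamHI site that is preserved at both ends of the insert. The catalogue lists the 5′ LTR as the promoter, and no other promoter is recorded.

The stated purpose is mammalian expression and/or retrovirus preparation. The plasmid can therefore be transfected directly for expression or used in packaging cells to make retroviral particles that stably deliver the truncated laforin to target cells. The associated publication concerns inhibition of laforin phosphatase activity by S-nitrosylation and its link to Lafora disease. This suggests the truncation serves as a mutant for comparison with the full-length protein, although the record does not describe its specific experimental role.
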