Addgene plasmid #84658: pQCXIP-Laforin Myc 241X
Purpose: mammalian expression and/or retrovirus preparation
Depositing lab: Ayano Satoh. Depositing organization: Okayama University. Publication: S-nitrosylation of laforin inhibits its phosphatase activity and is implicated in Lafora disease. Toyota R, Honjo Y, Imajo R, Satoh A. Sciencematters 10.19185/matters.201606000014.
Backbone
  Vector backbone: pQCXIP
  Total vector size (bp): 7200
  Vector type: Mammalian Expression, Retroviral
Growth in bacteria
  Bacterial resistance: Ampicillin, 100 μg/mL
  Growth temperature: 37°C
  Growth strain: NEB Stable
  Copy number: Low Copy
Gene/Insert
  Gene/Insert name: Laforin
  Species: H. sapiens (human)
  Mutation: Contains residues 1-240 only
  Entrez Gene: EPM2A (a.k.a. EPM2, MELF)
  Promoter: 5'LTR
  Tag / fusion protein: Myc (C terminal on insert)
  Cloning method: Restriction Enzyme; 5′ cloning site BamHI (not destroyed); 3′ cloning site BamHI (not destroyed)
  Sequencing primers: 5′ CGCCATCCACGCTGTTTTGAC
Terms and licenses: Academic/Nonprofit Terms; Industry Terms: Not Available to Industry
How to cite: pQCXIP-Laforin Myc 241X was a gift from Ayano Satoh (Addgene plasmid # 84658 ; http://n2t.net/addgene:84658 ; RRID:Addgene_84658)
